>Addgene plasmid #167674 | pSF279 | addgene full sequence | sequence record 331044 | Addgene NGS Result
CTTTCCTGCGTTATCCCCTGATTCTGTGGATAACCGTATTACCGCCTTTGAGTGAGCTGATACCGCTCGC
CGCAGCCGAACGACCGAGCGCAGCGAGTCAGTGAGCGAGGAAGCGGAAGAGCGCCCAATACGCAAACCGC
CTCTCCCCGCGCGTTGGCCGATTCATTAATGCAGCTGGCACGACAGGTTTCCCGACTGGAAAGCGGGCAG
TGAGCGCAACGCAATTAATACGCGTACCGCTAGCCAGGAAGAGTTTGTAGAAACGCAAAAAGGCCATCCG
TCAGGATGGCCTTCTGCTTAGTTTGATGCCTGGCAGTTTATGGCGGGCGTCCTGCCCGCCACCCTCCGGG
CCGTTGCTTCACAACGTTCAAATCCGCTCCCGGCGGATTTGTCCTACTCAGGAGAGCGTTCACCGACAAA
CAACAGATAAAACGAAAGGCCCAGTCTTCCGACTGAGCCTTTCGTTTTATTTGATGCCTGGCAGTTCCCT
ACTCTCGCGTTAACGCTAGCATGGATGTTTTCCCAGTCACGACGTTGTAAAACGACGGCCAGTCTTAAGC
TCGGGCCCCAAATAATGATTTTATTTTGACTGATAGTGACCTGTTCGTTGCAACAAATTGATGAGCAATG
CTTTTTTATAATGCCAACTTTGTACAAAAAAGCAGGCTTATACAAAAGTTGCCCCATGGCGTTCCCTCTA
GATAACGCAGGATCCCCAAGTGGTGGCTATCGAGACCGTCGACCGACAGCCTTCCAAATGTTCTTCGGGT
GATGCTGCCAACTTAGTCGACCGACAGCCTTCCAAATGTTCTTCTCAAACGGAATCGTCGTATCCAGCCT
ACTCGCTATTGTCCTCAATGCCGTATTAAATCATAAAAAGAAATAAGAAAAAGAGGTGCGAGCCTCTTTT
TTGTGTGACAAAATAAAAACATCTACCTATTCATATACGCTAGTGTCATAGTCCTGAAAATCATCTGCAT
CAAGAACAATTTCACAACTCTTATACTTTTCTCTTACAAGTCGTTCGGCTTCATCTGGATTTTCAGCCTC
TATACTTACTAAACGTGATAAAGTTTCTGTAATTTCTACTGTATCGACCTGCAGACTGGCTGTGTATAAG
GGAGCCTGACATTTATATTCCCCAGAACATCAGGTTAATGGCGTTTTTGATGTCATTTTCGCGGTGGCTG
AGATCAGCCACTTCTTCCCCGATAACGGAGACCGGCACACTGGCCATATCGGTGGTCATCATGCGCCAGC
TTTCATCCCCGATATGCACCACCGGGTAAAGTTCACGGGAGACTTTATCTGACAGCAGACGTGCACTGGC
CAGGGGGATCACCATCCGTCGCCCGGGCGTGTCAATAATATCACTCTGTACATCCACAAACAGACGATAA
CGGCTCTCTCTTTTATAGGTGTAAACCTTAAACTGCATTTCACCAGCCCCTGTTCTCGTCAGCAAAAGAG
CCGTTCATTTCAATAAACCGGGCGACCTCAGCCATCCCTTCCTGATTTTCCGCTTTCCAGCGTTCGGCAC
GCAGACGACGGGCTTCATTCTGCATGGTTGTGCTTACCAGACCGGAGATATTGACATCATATATGCCTTG
AGCAACTGATAGCTGTCGCTGTCAACTGTCACTGTAATACGCTGCTTCATAGCATACCTCTTTTTGACAT
ACTTCGGGTATACATATCAGTATATATTCTTATACCGCAAAAATCAGCGCGCAAATACGCATACTGTTAT
CTGGCTTTTAGTAAGCCGGATCCACGCGGCGTTTACGCCCCCCCTGCCACTCATCGCAGTACTGTTGTAA
TTCATTAAGCATTCTGCCGACATGGAAGCCATCACAAACGGCATGATGAACCTGAATCGCCAGCGGCATC
AGCACCTTGTCGCCTTGCGTATAATATTTGCCCATGGTGAAAACGGGGGCGAAGAAGTTGTCCATATTGG
CCACGTTTAAATCAAAACTGGTGAAACTCACCCAGGGATTGGCTGAGACGAAAAACATATTCTCAATAAA
CCCTTTAGGGAAATAGGCCAGGTTTTCACCGTAACACGCCACATCTTGCGAATATATGTGTAGAAACTGC
CGGAAATCGTCGTGGTATTCACTCCAGAGCGATGAAAACGTTTCAGTTTGCTCATGGAAAACGGTGTAAC
AAGGGTGAACACTATCCCATATCACCAGCTCACCGTCTTTCATTGCCATACGGAATTCCGGATGAGCATT
CATCAGGCGGGCAAGAATGTGAATAAAGGCCGGATAAAACTTGTGCTTATTTTTCTTTACGGTCTTTAAA
AAGGCCGTAATATCCAGCTGAACGGTCTGGTTATAGGTACATTGAGCAACTGACTGAAATGCCTCAAAAT
GTTCTTTACGATGCCATTGGGATATATCAACGGTGGTATATCCAGTGATTTTTTTCTCCATTTTAGCTTC
CTTAGCTCCTGAAAATCTCGATAACTCAAAAAATACGCCCGGTAGTGATCTTATTTCATTATGGTGAAAG
TTGGAACCTCTTACGTGCCGATCAACGTCTCATTTTCGCCAAAAGTTGGCCCAGGGCTTCCCGGTATCAA
CAGGGACACCAGGATTTATTTATTCTGCGAAGTGATCTTCCGTCACAGGTATTTATTCGGCGCAAAGTGC
GTCGGGTGATGCTGCCAACTTAGTCGACGGTCTCTTGCAACTAGTAAGGGCGAATTCGACCCAGCTTTCT
TGTACAAAGTTGGCATTATAAGAAAGCATTGCTTATCAATTTGTTGCAACGAACAGGTCACTATCAGTCA
AAATAAAATCATTATTTGCCATCCAGCTGATATCCCCTATAGTGAGTCGTATTACATGGTCATAGCTGTT
TCCTGGCAGCTCTGGCCCGTGTCTCAAAATCTCTGATGTTACATTGCACAAGATAAAAATATATCATCAT
GAACAATAAAACTGTCTGCTTACATAAACAGTAATACAAGGGGTGTTATGAGCCATATTCAACGGGAAAC
GTCGAGGCCGCGATTAAATTCCAACATGGATGCTGATTTATATGGGTATAAATGGGCTCGCGATAATGTC
GGGCAATCAGGTGCGACAATCTATCGCTTGTATGGGAAGCCCGATGCGCCAGAGTTGTTTCTGAAACATG
GCAAAGGTAGCGTTGCCAATGATGTTACAGATGAGATGGTCAGACTAAACTGGCTGACGGAATTTATGCC
TCTTCCGACCATCAAGCATTTTATCCGTACTCCTGATGATGCATGGTTACTCACCACTGCGATCCCCGGA
AAAACAGCATTCCAGGTATTAGAAGAATATCCTGATTCAGGTGAAAATATTGTTGATGCGCTGGCAGTGT
TCCTGCGCCGGTTGCATTCGATTCCTGTTTGTAATTGTCCTTTTAACAGCGATCGCGTATTTCGTCTCGC
TCAGGCGCAATCACGAATGAATAACGGTTTGGTTGATGCGAGTGATTTTGATGACGAGCGTAATGGCTGG
CCTGTTGAACAAGTCTGGAAAGAAATGCATAAACTTTTGCCATTCTCACCGGATTCAGTCGTCACTCATG
GTGATTTCTCACTTGATAACCTTATTTTTGACGAGGGGAAATTAATAGGTTGTATTGATGTTGGACGAGT
CGGAATCGCAGACCGATACCAGGATCTTGCCATCCTATGGAACTGCCTCGGTGAGTTTTCTCCTTCATTA
CAGAAACGGCTTTTTCAAAAATATGGTATTGATAATCCTGATATGAATAAATTGCAGTTTCATTTGATGC
TCGATGAGTTTTTCTAATCAGAATTGGTTAATTGGTTGTAACACTGGCAGAGCATTACGCTGACTTGACG
GGACGGCGCAAGCTCATGACCAAAATCCCTTAACGTGAGTTACGCGTCGTTCCACTGAGCGTCAGACCCC
GTAGAAAAGATCAAAGGATCTTCTTGAGATCCTTTTTTTCTGCGCGTAATCTGCTGCTTGCAAACAAAAA
AACCACCGCTACCAGCGGTGGTTTGTTTGCCGGATCAAGAGCTACCAACTCTTTTTCCGAAGGTAACTGG
CTTCAGCAGAGCGCAGATACCAAATACTGTTCTTCTAGTGTAGCCGTAGTTAGGCCACCACTTCAAGAAC
TCTGTAGCACCGCCTACATACCTCGCTCTGCTAATCCTGTTACCAGTGGCTGCTGCCAGTGGCGATAAGT
CGTGTCTTACCGGGTTGGACTCAAGACGATAGTTACCGGATAAGGCGCAGCGGTCGGGCTGAACGGGGGG
TTCGTGCACACAGCCCAGCTTGGAGCGAACGACCTACACCGAACTGAGATACCTACAGCGTGAGCTATGA
GAAAGCGCCACGCTTCCCGAAGGGAGAAAGGCGGACAGGTATCCGGTAAGCGGCAGGGTCGGAACAGGAG
AGCGCACGAGGGAGCTTCCAGGGGGAAACGCCTGGTATCTTTATAGTCCTGTCGGGTTTCGCCACCTCTG
ACTTGAGCGTCGATTTTTGTGATGCTCGTCAGGGGGGCGGAGCCTATGGAAAAACGCCAGCAACGCGGCC
TTTTTACGGTTCCTGGCCTTTTGCTGGCCTTTTGCTCACATGTT
Features (pLannotate 1.2.2; 14 found; start..end, strand, type, name):
    121..213     +  CDS            lacI (fragment): lac repressor; lacI; The lac repressor binds to the lac operator to inhibit transcription in E. coli. This inhibition can be relieved by adding lactose or isopropyl-β-D-thiogalactopyranoside (IPTG).
    268..295     -  terminator     rrnB T2 terminator: transcription terminator T2 from the E. coli rrnB gene
    427..470     +  terminator     rrnB T1 terminator: Escherichia coli rrnB; transcription terminator T1 from the E. coli rrnB gene
    517..553     -  CDS            lacZα (fragment): LacZα fragment of β-galactosidase; lacZ fragment
    569..668     +  protein_bind   attL1: mutant version of attL; recombination site for the Gateway® LR reaction LR Clonase™
    940..1092    -  CDS            dpnD (fragment): DPND_STRPN - Protein predicted: Swiss-Prot protein existence level 4. From Streptococcus pneumoniae serotype 4 (strain ATCC BAA-334 / TIGR4).
   1136..1438    -  CDS            ccdB: CCDB_ECOLI - Also known as G, letB, letD. Experimental evidence at protein level: Swiss-Prot protein existence level 1. Toxic component of a type II toxin-antitoxin (TA) system, functioning in plasmid maintainence. Responsible for the post- segregational killing (PSK) of plasmid-free cells, also referred to as a plasmid addiction system. Half-life of over 2 hours. Cell killing by CcdB is accompanied by filamentation, defects in chromosome and plasmid segregation, defects in cell division, formation of anucleate cells, decreased DNA synthesis and plasmid loss. Interferes with the activity of DN
   1443..1601    -  CDS            ccdA (fragment): CCDA_ECO57 - Also known as H, letA. Experimental evidence at protein level: Swiss-Prot protein existence level 1. Antitoxin component of a type II toxin-antitoxin (TA) system which inhibits the post-segregational killing (PSK) of plasmid-free cells, also referred to as a plasmid addiction system. Binds to and blocks the activity of CcdB; will also remove bound CcdB protein from the CcdB-GyrA complex by forming a CcdA-CcdB complex, a process termed rejuvenation. Functions as a transcriptional corepressor for the ccdAB operon, repression also requires CcdB (By similarity). From Escherichia coli
   1783..2441    -  CDS            CmR: chloramphenicol acetyltransferase; cat; confers resistance to chloramphenicol
   2442..2544    -  promoter       cat promoter: promoter of the E. coli cat gene encoding chloramphenicol acetyltransferase
   2719..2818    -  protein_bind   attL2: mutant version of attL; recombination site for the Gateway® LR reaction LR Clonase™
   2836..2854    -  promoter       T7 promoter: promoter for bacteriophage T7 RNA polymerase
   2988..3797    +  CDS            KanR: aminoglycoside phosphotransferase; aph(3')-Ia; confers resistance to kanamycin in bacteria or G418 (Geneticin®) in eukaryotes
   3944..4532    +  rep_origin     ori: high-copy-number ColE1/pMB1/pBR322/pUC origin of replication
