[The description below was written by a language model from this plasmid's Addgene catalogue record and pLannotate feature annotations shown in this document.]
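Description:
pSF279 is a Gateway entry-type intermediate vector built on the pDONR221 backbone and used in a multiplex CRISPR/Cas9 assembly workflow for generating Arabidopsis mutants. It is a small, high-copy bacterial plasmid (about 4.6 kb in the sequenced record) carrying a ColE1/pUC-type origin of replication and a kanamycin resistance gene on the backbone. The rrnB T1 and T2 transcription terminators sit upstream of the cloning region to insulate it from read-through transcription, and a T7 promoter lies just beyond attL2. Short lacI, lacZα and dpnD fragments flagged in the annotation appear to be backbone or cassette remnants rather than functional parts.

The payload is a counter-selection cassette placed between attL1 and attL2. It contains the ccdB gene, whose product poisons DNA gyrase and kills standard E. coli strains, along with a partial ccdA fragment and a chloramphenicol acetyltransferase gene driven by its own cat promoter. Because of ccdB, the empty plasmid must be maintained in a ccdB-tolerant strain, and it is selected with both chloramphenicol and kanamycin. According to the record, the cassette serves as a placeholder that is replaced by Golden Gate assembly with an array of five guide RNA units, so that correct assemblies lose ccdB and survive in ordinary hosts. The type IIS enzyme sites and the guide RNA promoters are not listed in the feature table, and no guide RNA elements are present in this vector as deposited. Once loaded, the attL1 and attL2 sites allow the five-guide array to be moved by an LR recombination reaction into an attR-containing destination vector; the associated publication title points to fluorescent seed selection, though the destination vectors are not described in the record.
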