Addgene plasmid #167674: pSF279
Purpose: Intermediate vector for five gRNAs using GoldenGate, contains ccdB and attL1-L2 sites for Gateway
Depositing lab: Niko Geldner. Depositing organization: Universite de Lausanne (UNIL). Publication: Combined fluorescent seed selection and multiplex CRISPR/Cas9 assembly for fast generation of multiple Arabidopsis mutants. Ursache R, Fujita S, Denervaud Tendon V, Geldner N. Plant Methods. 2021 Oct 30;17(1):111. doi: 10.1186/s13007-021-00811-9. PubMed 34717688.
Backbone
  Vector backbone: pDONR221
  Vector type: CRISPR
Growth in bacteria
  Bacterial resistance: Chloramphenicol and Kanamycin, 25 & 50 μg/mL
  Growth temperature: 37°C
  Growth strain: ccdB Survival
  Copy number: High Copy
Gene/Insert
  Gene/Insert name: attL1-ccdB-attL2
  Species: Escherichia coli
  Cloning method: Gateway Cloning
  Sequencing primers: 5′ GTAAAACGACGGCCAGT; 3′ CAGGAAACAGCTATGAC
Terms and licenses: Academic/Nonprofit Terms; Industry Terms: Not Available to Industry
Depositor comments: Please visit https://www.biorxiv.org/content/10.1101/2021.05.20.444986v1 for bioRxiv preprint.
How to cite: pSF279 was a gift from Niko Geldner (Addgene plasmid # 167674 ; http://n2t.net/addgene:167674 ; RRID:Addgene_167674)
